Addgene plasmid #18901: pYBS187
Depositing lab: Elaine Elion. Depositing organization: Harvard Medical School.
Backbone
  Vector backbone: pYBS311
  Backbone size w/o insert (bp): 11000
  Vector type: Yeast Expression
Growth in bacteria
  Bacterial resistance: Ampicillin, 100 μg/mL
  Growth temperature: 37°C
  Growth strain: DH5alpha
  Copy number: Unknown
Gene/Insert
  Gene/Insert name: Cdc28
  Species: S. cerevisiae (budding yeast)
  Entrez Gene: CDC28 (a.k.a. YBR160W, CDK1, HSL5, SRM5)
  Cloning method: Restriction Enzyme
  Sequencing primers: 5′ pHybLex_fwd; 3′ pHybLex-rev
Terms and licenses: Academic/Nonprofit Terms; Industry Terms: Not Available to Industry
Depositor comments: Also called LexA-Cdc28
How to cite: pYBS187 was a gift from Elaine Elion (Addgene plasmid # 18901 ; http://n2t.net/addgene:18901 ; RRID:Addgene_18901)
