[The description below was written by a language model from this plasmid's Addgene catalogue record.]
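Description:
pYBS187 is a yeast expression plasmid built on the pYBS311 backbone, which the record lists at about 11 kb without the insert. It carries the Saccharomyces cerevisiae CDC28 gene (YBR160W, also known as CDK1, HSL5 and SRM5), which encodes the principal cyclin-dependent kinase that drives the budding yeast cell cycle. The insert was introduced by restriction enzyme cloning. The plasmid is propagated in E. coli under ampicillin selection, and its bacterial copy number is recorded as unknown. The record does not state the yeast selectable marker, the yeast replication origin (centromeric, 2μ or integrating), or the promoter driving expression, and no feature table is available to fill in these details.

The depositor notes that the plasmid is also called LexA-Cdc28, indicating that Cdc28 is expressed as a fusion to the bacterial LexA protein. The recommended sequencing primers are of the pHybLex type, which is consistent with a LexA-fusion cloning site. The LexA DNA-binding domain is the standard "bait" module in LexA-based yeast two-hybrid systems. It tethers the fused protein to LexA operator sites upstream of reporter genes, so that reporters are activated when the bait interacts with a partner protein fused to a transcriptional activation domain. The most likely use of pYBS187 is therefore as a Cdc28 bait for detecting or testing protein–protein interactions with the kinase in yeast, such as with cyclins, regulators or substrates, though the record does not explicitly state the intended application. The orientation of the fusion and any linker or additional tags are also not recorded.
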