>Addgene plasmid #18901 | pYBS187 | addgene partial sequence | sequence record 24778 | pHybLex_fwd 5'-agggctggcggttggggttattcgc-3'
CAACGGCNGATCCGGGGACCCCAACATGAGCGGTGAATTAGCAAATTACAAAAGACTTGAGAAAGTCGGT
GAAGGTACATACGGTGTTGTTTATAAAGCGTTAGACTTAAGACCTGGCCAAGGTCAAAGAGTAGTCGCAT
TGAAGAAAATAAGACTAGAGAGTGAAGACGAGGGTGTTCCCAGTACAGCCATCAGAGAAATCTCATTATT
GAAGGAATTAAAAGACGATAATATTGTCAGATTATACGATATTGTTCACTCTGATGCACACAAGCTATAT
CTTGTTTTTGAGTTCCTCGATTTGGACCTGAAAAGATATATGGAGGGTATTCCAAAGGACCAACCGTTAG
GAGCTGATATTGTTAAGAAGTTTATGATGCAACTTTGTAAGGGTATTGCATACTGCCACTCACACCGTAT
TCTGCATCGTGATTTAAAACCGCAGAACTTATTGATTAACAAAGATGGGAATCTAAAACTAGGTGATTTT
GGCTTAGCGCGTGCTTTTGGTGTTCCGTTGAGAGCTTACACACATGAAATTGTTACTCTATGGTATAGAG
CTCCGGAGGTATTACTGGGTGGAAAACAATATAGTACAGGTGTCGATACATGGTCCATCGGCTGTATATT
TGCCCGAAATGTGTAACAGGAAATGAATCTTCCGTGGCGATAGTGAGATCGATCAGATTTTCNAGATATT
CAGAGTATTGGGAACGCCGAATGAAGCTATATGGCNGAATTGCNACTCCCTGATTCAGCCAGCTTCCTCA
TGGCGCAAAAGACTATCNCAGTGNTCCAGTCNNANCCCCGTATGATTGTGGNCACCCTCCGNGNCTTTAC
GATACGCAAGAC
